Addgene plasmid #76236: PLK4 gRNA (BRDN0001147082)
Purpose: 3rd generation lentiviral gRNA plasmid targeting human PLK4
Depositing lab: John Doench & David Root. Depositing organization: Broad Institute. Publication: Optimized sgRNA design to maximize activity and minimize off-target effects of CRISPR-Cas9. Doench JG, Fusi N, Sullender M, Hegde M, Vaimberg EW, Donovan KF, Smith I, Tothova Z, Wilen C, Orchard R, Virgin HW, Listgarten J, Root DE. Nat Biotechnol. 2016 Jan 18. doi: 10.1038/nbt.3437. PubMed 26780180.
Backbone
  Vector backbone: lentiGuide-Puro
  Backbone manufacturer: Zhang Lab (Addgene plasmid # 52963)
  Vector type: Mammalian Expression, Lentiviral, CRISPR
  Selectable markers: Puromycin
Growth in bacteria
  Bacterial resistance: Ampicillin, 100 μg/mL
  Growth temperature: 37°C
  Growth strain: DH5alpha
  Copy number: High Copy
Gene/Insert
  Gene/Insert name: PLK4 (alt names: PLK4; NM_001190799.1)
  gRNA/shRNA sequence: CGATTCTGATAACCCCATGG
  Species: H. sapiens (human)
  Entrez Gene: PLK4 (a.k.a. MCCRP2, SAK, STK18)
  Promoter: hU6
  Cloning method: Unknown
  Sequencing primers: 5′ U6-F; 3′ pS2-R
Terms and licenses: Academic/Nonprofit Terms; Industry Terms: Not Available to Industry
Depositor comments: The gRNA was designed to target the following Genbank reference sequence(s): NM_001190799.1,NM_001190801.1,NM_014264.4. Note that this plasmid does NOT contain Cas9. It should be used in conjunction with lentiCas9-Blast (Addgene #52962) or otherwise with cell lines already expressing Cas9. Browse the full kinome gRNA library at http://www.addgene.org/pooled-library/broadgpp-human-kinome/ or visit http://www.broadinstitute.org/rnai/public/ for detailed protocols and information.
How to cite: PLK4 gRNA (BRDN0001147082) was a gift from John Doench & David Root (Addgene plasmid # 76236 ; http://n2t.net/addgene:76236 ; RRID:Addgene_76236)
