[The description below was written by a language model from this plasmid's Addgene catalogue record and pLannotate feature annotations shown in this document.]
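Description:
PLK4 gRNA (BRDN0001147082) is a third-generation lentiviral CRISPR guide plasmid built on the lentiGuide-Puro backbone. It delivers a single guide RNA against human PLK4 (polo-like kinase 4, also known as SAK or STK18). The 8.3 kb plasmid is propagated in E. coli at high copy from a ColE1/pUC-type origin under ampicillin selection (AmpR). It also carries an f1 origin, lac promoter/operator remnants and an SV40 origin and poly(A) signal in the non-viral backbone.

The viral genome is transcribed in packaging cells from an RSV promoter fused to a truncated HIV-1 5' LTR, which makes expression Tat-independent. It contains the Ψ packaging signal with a partial gag sequence, the Rev response element for Rev-dependent nuclear export, a cPPT/CTS and a ΔU3 self-inactivating 3' LTR. Within this frame, a human U6 RNA polymerase III promoter drives the PLK4-targeting spacer joined to the Streptococcus pyogenes Cas9 guide RNA scaffold. Downstream, an EF-1α core promoter with its intron A expresses puromycin N-acetyltransferase, allowing selection of transduced mammalian cells. A WPRE follows to enhance transcript expression.

The guide was designed against several PLK4 reference transcripts, and the depositor notes point to a human kinome guide library from the same source. The plasmid does not encode Cas9, so it must be used in cells that already express Cas9 or together with a separate Cas9 lentiviral vector. Its typical use is Cas9-mediated disruption of PLK4 in human cells.
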