Features (pLannotate 1.2.2; 29 found; start..end, strand, type, name):
     14..80      +  CDS            small t antigen (fragment): SV40 (simian virus 40) small t antigen
    106..317     +  promoter       EF-1α core promoter: core promoter for human elongation factor EF-1α
    318..1256    +  intron         EF-1α intron A: intron upstream of the start codon of human EF-1α
   1278..1877    +  CDS            PuroR (fragment): puromycin N-acetyltransferase; pac from Streptomyces; confers resistance to puromycin
   1893..2481    +  misc_feature   WPRE: woodchuck hepatitis virus posttranscriptional regulatory element
   2532..2551    +  misc_feature   cPPT/CTS (fragment): central polypurine tract and central termination sequence of HIV-1
   2553..2786    +  LTR            3' LTR (ΔU3): self-inactivating 3' long terminal repeat (LTR) from HIV-1
   2864..2985    +  polyA_signal   SV40 poly(A) signal: SV40 polyadenylation signal
   3025..3160    +  rep_origin     SV40 ori: SV40 origin of replication
   3181..3199    -  promoter       T7 promoter: promoter for bacteriophage T7 RNA polymerase
   3207..3362    +  CDS            lacZα (fragment): LacZα fragment of β-galactosidase; lacZ fragment
   3367..3795    +  rep_origin     f1 ori (sequence partly withheld): f1 bacteriophage origin of replication; arrow indicates direction of (+) strand synthesis
   3848..3952    +  promoter       AmpR promoter: bla
   3953..4813    +  CDS            AmpR: β-lactamase; bla; confers resistance to ampicillin, carbenicillin, and related antibiotics
   4984..5572    +  rep_origin     ori: high-copy-number ColE1/pMB1/pBR322/pUC origin of replication
   5755..5847    +  CDS            lacI (fragment): lac repressor; lacI; The lac repressor binds to the lac operator to inhibit transcription in E. coli. This inhibition can be relieved by adding lactose or isopropyl-β-D-thiogalactopyranoside (IPTG).
   5860..5881    +  protein_bind   CAP binding site: CAP binding activates transcription in the presence of cAMP. E. coli catabolite activator protein
   5896..5926    +  promoter       lac promoter: promoter for the E. coli lac operon
   5934..5950    +  protein_bind   lac operator: The lac repressor binds to the lac operator to inhibit transcription in E. coli. This inhibition can be relieved by adding lactose or isopropyl-β-D-thiogalactopyranoside (IPTG). lac repressor encoded by lacI
   5995..6013    +  promoter       T3 promoter: promoter for bacteriophage T3 RNA polymerase
   6041..6267    +  promoter       RSV promoter: Rous sarcoma virus enhancer/promoter
   6268..6448    +  LTR            5' LTR (truncated): truncated 5' long terminal repeat (LTR) from HIV-1
   6495..6620    +  misc_feature   HIV-1 Ψ: packaging signal of human immunodeficiency virus type 1
   6604..6967    +  CDS            HIV-1 gag (fragment): gag protein from human immunodeficiency virus 1; gag
   7113..7346    +  misc_feature   RRE: The Rev response element (RRE) of HIV-1 allows for Rev-dependent mRNA export from the nucleus to the cytoplasm.
   7723..7749    +  CDS            Rev (fragment): human immunodeficiency virus 1 (HIV-1) Rev protein; rev; enhances nuclear export of unspliced and incompletely spliced viral mRNAs
   7753..7993    +  promoter       U6 promoter: RNA polymerase III promoter for human U6 snRNA
   8023..8098    +  misc_RNA       gRNA scaffold: guide RNA scaffold for the Streptococcus pyogenes CRISPR/Cas9 system
   8154..8271    +  misc_feature   cPPT/CTS: central polypurine tract and central termination sequence of HIV-1
>Addgene plasmid #76236 | PLK4 gRNA (BRDN0001147082) | addgene full sequence | sequence record 185448 | Addgene Assembled Sequence
CCCGGGTGCAAAGATGGATAAAGTTTTAAACAGAGAGGAATCTTTGCAGCTAATGGACCTTCTAGGTCTT
GAAAGGAGTGGGAATTGGCTCCGGTGCCCGTCAGTGGGCAGAGCGCACATCGCCCACAGTCCCCGAGAAG
TTGGGGGGAGGGGTCGGCAATTGATCCGGTGCCTAGAGAAGGTGGCGCGGGGTAAACTGGGAAAGTGATG
TCGTGTACTGGCTCCGCCTTTTTCCCGAGGGTGGGGGAGAACCGTATATAAGTGCAGTAGTCGCCGTGAA
CGTTCTTTTTCGCAACGGGTTTGCCGCCAGAACACAGGTAAGTGCCGTGTGTGGTTCCCGCGGGCCTGGC
CTCTTTACGGGTTATGGCCCTTGCGTGCCTTGAATTACTTCCACCTGGCTGCAGTACGTGATTCTTGATC
CCGAGCTTCGGGTTGGAAGTGGGTGGGAGAGTTCGAGGCCTTGCGCTTAAGGAGCCCCTTCGCCTCGTGC
TTGAGTTGAGGCCTGGCCTGGGCGCTGGGGCCGCCGCGTGCGAATCTGGTGGCACCTTCGCGCCTGTCTC
GCTGCTTTCGATAAGTCTCTAGCCATTTAAAATTTTTGATGACCTGCTGCGACGCTTTTTTTCTGGCAAG
ATAGTCTTGTAAATGCGGGCCAAGATCTGCACACTGGTATTTCGGTTTTTGGGGCCGCGGGCGGCGACGG
GGCCCGTGCGTCCCAGCGCACATGTTCGGCGAGGCGGGGCCTGCGAGCGCGGCCACCGAGAATCGGACGG
GGGTAGTCTCAAGCTGGCCGGCCTGCTCTGGTGCCTGGCCTCGCGCCGCCGTGTATCGCCCCGCCCTGGG
CGGCAAGGCTGGCCCGGTCGGCACCAGTTGCGTGAGCGGAAAGATGGCCGCTTCCCGGCCCTGCTGCAGG
GAGCTCAAAATGGAGGACGCGGCGCTCGGGAGAGCGGGCGGGTGAGTCACCCACACAAAGGAAAAGGGCC
TTTCCGTCCTCAGCCGTCGCTTCATGTGACTCCACGGAGTACCGGGCGCCGTCCAGGCACCTCGATTAGT
TCTCGAGCTTTTGGAGTACGTCGTCTTTAGGTTGGGGGGAGGGGTTTTATGCGATGGAGTTTCCCCACAC
TGAGTGGGTGGAGACTGAAGTTAGGCCAGCTTGGCACTTGATGTAATTCTCCTTGGAATTTGCCCTTTTT
GAGTTTGGATCTTGGTTCATTCTCAAGCCTCAGACAGTGGTTCAAAGTTTTTTTCTTCCATTTCAGGTGT
CGTGACGTACGGCCACCATGACCGAGTACAAGCCCACGGTGCGCCTCGCCACCCGCGACGACGTCCCCAG
GGCCGTACGCACCCTCGCCGCCGCGTTCGCCGACTACCCCGCCACGCGCCACACCGTCGATCCGGACCGC
CACATCGAGCGGGTCACCGAGCTGCAAGAACTCTTCCTCACGCGCGTCGGGCTCGACATCGGCAAGGTGT
GGGTCGCGGACGACGGCGCCGCCGTGGCGGTCTGGACCACGCCGGAGAGCGTCGAAGCGGGGGCGGTGTT
CGCCGAGATCGGCCCGCGCATGGCCGAGTTGAGCGGTTCCCGGCTGGCCGCGCAGCAACAGATGGAAGGC
CTCCTGGCGCCGCACCGGCCCAAGGAGCCCGCGTGGTTCCTGGCCACCGTCGGAGTCTCGCCCGACCACC
AGGGCAAGGGTCTGGGCAGCGCCGTCGTGCTCCCCGGAGTGGAGGCGGCCGAGCGCGCCGGGGTGCCCGC
CTTCCTGGAGACCTCCGCGCCCCGCAACCTCCCCTTCTACGAGCGGCTCGGCTTCACCGTCACCGCCGAC
GTCGAGGTGCCCGAAGGACCGCGCACCTGGTGCATGACCCGCAAGCCCGGTGCCTGAACGCGTTAAGTCG
ACAATCAACCTCTGGATTACAAAATTTGTGAAAGATTGACTGGTATTCTTAACTATGTTGCTCCTTTTAC
GCTATGTGGATACGCTGCTTTAATGCCTTTGTATCATGCTATTGCTTCCCGTATGGCTTTCATTTTCTCC
TCCTTGTATAAATCCTGGTTGCTGTCTCTTTATGAGGAGTTGTGGCCCGTTGTCAGGCAACGTGGCGTGG
TGTGCACTGTGTTTGCTGACGCAACCCCCACTGGTTGGGGCATTGCCACCACCTGTCAGCTCCTTTCCGG
GACTTTCGCTTTCCCCCTCCCTATTGCCACGGCGGAACTCATCGCCGCCTGCCTTGCCCGCTGCTGGACA
GGGGCTCGGCTGTTGGGCACTGACAATTCCGTGGTGTTGTCGGGGAAATCATCGTCCTTTCCTTGGCTGC
TCGCCTGTGTTGCCACCTGGATTCTGCGCGGGACGTCCTTCTGCTACGTCCCTTCGGCCCTCAATCCAGC
GGACCTTCCTTCCCGCGGCCTGCTGCCGGCTCTGCGGCCTCTTCCGCGTCTTCGCCTTCGCCCTCAGACG
AGTCGGATCTCCCTTTGGGCCGCCTCCCCGCGTCGACTTTAAGACCAATGACTTACAAGGCAGCTGTAGA
TCTTAGCCACTTTTTAAAAGAAAAGGGGGGACTGGAAGGGCTAATTCACTCCCAACGAAGACAAGATCTG
CTTTTTGCTTGTACTGGGTCTCTCTGGTTAGACCAGATCTGAGCCTGGGAGCTCTCTGGCTAACTAGGGA
ACCCACTGCTTAAGCCTCAATAAAGCTTGCCTTGAGTGCTTCAAGTAGTGTGTGCCCGTCTGTTGTGTGA
CTCTGGTAACTAGAGATCCCTCAGACCCTTTTAGTCAGTGTGGAAAATCTCTAGCAGTACGTATAGTAGT
TCATGTCATCTTATTATTCAGTATTTATAACTTGCAAAGAAATGAATATCAGAGAGTGAGAGGAACTTGT
TTATTGCAGCTTATAATGGTTACAAATAAAGCAATAGCATCACAAATTTCACAAATAAAGCATTTTTTTC
ACTGCATTCTAGTTGTGGTTTGTCCAAACTCATCAATGTATCTTATCATGTCTGGCTCTAGCTATCCCGC
CCCTAACTCCGCCCATCCCGCCCCTAACTCCGCCCAGTTCCGCCCATTCTCCGCCCCATGGCTGACTAAT
TTTTTTTATTTATGCAGAGGCCGAGGCCGCCTCGGCCTCTGAGCTATTCCAGAAGTAGTGAGGAGGCTTT
TTTGGAGGCCTAGGGACGTACCCAATTCGCCCTATAGTGAGTCGTATTACGCGCGCTCACTGGCCGTCGT
TTTACAACGTCGTGACTGGGAAAACCCTGGCGTTACCCAACTTAATCGCCTTGCAGCACATCCCCCTTTC
GCCAGCTGGCGTAATAGCGAAGAGGCCCGCACCGATCGCCCTTCCCAACAGTTGCGCAGCCTGAATGGCG
AATGGG
[124 nt withheld, positions 3367-3490]
C
[91 nt withheld, positions 3492-3582]
A
[49 nt withheld, positions 3584-3632]
CCTTTGACGTTGGAGTCCACGTTCTTT
[37 nt withheld, positions 3660-3696]
ACCCTATCTCGGTCTATTCTTTTGATTTATAAGGGATTTTGCCGATTTCGGCCTATTGGTTAAAAAATGA
GCTGATTTAACAAAAATTTAACGCGAATTTTAACAAAATATTAACGCTTACAATTTAGGTGGCACTTTTC
GGGGAAATGTGCGCGGAACCCCTATTTGTTTATTTTTCTAAATACATTCAAATATGTATCCGCTCATGAG
ACAATAACCCTGATAAATGCTTCAATAATATTGAAAAAGGAAGAGTATGAGTATTCAACATTTCCGTGTC
GCCCTTATTCCCTTTTTTGCGGCATTTTGCCTTCCTGTTTTTGCTCACCCAGAAACGCTGGTGAAAGTAA
AAGATGCTGAAGATCAGTTGGGTGCACGAGTGGGTTACATCGAACTGGATCTCAACAGCGGTAAGATCCT
TGAGAGTTTTCGCCCCGAAGAACGTTTTCCAATGATGAGCACTTTTAAAGTTCTGCTATGTGGCGCGGTA
TTATCCCGTATTGACGCCGGGCAAGAGCAACTCGGTCGCCGCATACACTATTCTCAGAATGACTTGGTTG
AGTACTCACCAGTCACAGAAAAGCATCTTACGGATGGCATGACAGTAAGAGAATTATGCAGTGCTGCCAT
AACCATGAGTGATAACACTGCGGCCAACTTACTTCTGACAACGATCGGAGGACCGAAGGAGCTAACCGCT
TTTTTGCACAACATGGGGGATCATGTAACTCGCCTTGATCGTTGGGAACCGGAGCTGAATGAAGCCATAC
CAAACGACGAGCGTGACACCACGATGCCTGTAGCAATGGCAACAACGTTGCGCAAACTATTAACTGGCGA
ACTACTTACTCTAGCTTCCCGGCAACAATTAATAGACTGGATGGAGGCGGATAAAGTTGCAGGACCACTT
CTGCGCTCGGCCCTTCCGGCTGGCTGGTTTATTGCTGATAAATCTGGAGCCGGTGAGCGTGGGTCTCGCG
GTATCATTGCAGCACTGGGGCCAGATGGTAAGCCCTCCCGTATCGTAGTTATCTACACGACGGGGAGTCA
GGCAACTATGGATGAACGAAATAGACAGATCGCTGAGATAGGTGCCTCACTGATTAAGCATTGGTAACTG
TCAGACCAAGTTTACTCATATATACTTTAGATTGATTTAAAACTTCATTTTTAATTTAAAAGGATCTAGG
TGAAGATCCTTTTTGATAATCTCATGACCAAAATCCCTTAACGTGAGTTTTCGTTCCACTGAGCGTCAGA
CCCCGTAGAAAAGATCAAAGGATCTTCTTGAGATCCTTTTTTTCTGCGCGTAATCTGCTGCTTGCAAACA
AAAAAACCACCGCTACCAGCGGTGGTTTGTTTGCCGGATCAAGAGCTACCAACTCTTTTTCCGAAGGTAA
CTGGCTTCAGCAGAGCGCAGATACCAAATACTGTTCTTCTAGTGTAGCCGTAGTTAGGCCACCACTTCAA
GAACTCTGTAGCACCGCCTACATACCTCGCTCTGCTAATCCTGTTACCAGTGGCTGCTGCCAGTGGCGAT
AAGTCGTGTCTTACCGGGTTGGACTCAAGACGATAGTTACCGGATAAGGCGCAGCGGTCGGGCTGAACGG
GGGGTTCGTGCACACAGCCCAGCTTGGAGCGAACGACCTACACCGAACTGAGATACCTACAGCGTGAGCT
ATGAGAAAGCGCCACGCTTCCCGAAGGGAGAAAGGCGGACAGGTATCCGGTAAGCGGCAGGGTCGGAACA
GGAGAGCGCACGAGGGAGCTTCCAGGGGGAAACGCCTGGTATCTTTATAGTCCTGTCGGGTTTCGCCACC
TCTGACTTGAGCGTCGATTTTTGTGATGCTCGTCAGGGGGGCGGAGCCTATGGAAAAACGCCAGCAACGC
GGCCTTTTTACGGTTCCTGGCCTTTTGCTGGCCTTTTGCTCACATGTTCTTTCCTGCGTTATCCCCTGAT
TCTGTGGATAACCGTATTACCGCCTTTGAGTGAGCTGATACCGCTCGCCGCAGCCGAACGACCGAGCGCA
GCGAGTCAGTGAGCGAGGAAGCGGAAGAGCGCCCAATACGCAAACCGCCTCTCCCCGCGCGTTGGCCGAT
TCATTAATGCAGCTGGCACGACAGGTTTCCCGACTGGAAAGCGGGCAGTGAGCGCAACGCAATTAATGTG
AGTTAGCTCACTCATTAGGCACCCCAGGCTTTACACTTTATGCTTCCGGCTCGTATGTTGTGTGGAATTG
TGAGCGGATAACAATTTCACACAGGAAACAGCTATGACCATGATTACGCCAAGCGCGCAATTAACCCTCA
CTAAAGGGAACAAAAGCTGGAGCTGCAAGCTTAATGTAGTCTTATGCAATACTCTTGTAGTCTTGCAACA
TGGTAACGATGAGTTAGCAACATGCCTTACAAGGAGAGAAAAAGCACCGTGCATGCCGATTGGTGGAAGT
AAGGTGGTACGATCGTGCCTTATTAGGAAGGCAACAGACGGGTCTGACATGGATTGGACGAACCACTGAA
TTGCCGCATTGCAGAGATATTGTATTTAAGTGCCTAGCTCGATACATAAACGGGTCTCTCTGGTTAGACC
AGATCTGAGCCTGGGAGCTCTCTGGCTAACTAGGGAACCCACTGCTTAAGCCTCAATAAAGCTTGCCTTG
AGTGCTTCAAGTAGTGTGTGCCCGTCTGTTGTGTGACTCTGGTAACTAGAGATCCCTCAGACCCTTTTAG
TCAGTGTGGAAAATCTCTAGCAGTGGCGCCCGAACAGGGACTTGAAAGCGAAAGGGAAACCAGAGGAGCT
CTCTCGACGCAGGACTCGGCTTGCTGAAGCGCGCACGGCAAGAGGCGAGGGGCGGCGACTGGTGAGTACG
CCAAAAATTTTGACTAGCGGAGGCTAGAAGGAGAGAGATGGGTGCGAGAGCGTCAGTATTAAGCGGGGGA
GAATTAGATCGCGATGGGAAAAAATTCGGTTAAGGCCAGGGGGAAAGAAAAAATATAAATTAAAACATAT
AGTATGGGCAAGCAGGGAGCTAGAACGATTCGCAGTTAATCCTGGCCTGTTAGAAACATCAGAAGGCTGT
AGACAAATACTGGGACAGCTACAACCATCCCTTCAGACAGGATCAGAAGAACTTAGATCATTATATAATA
CAGTAGCAACCCTCTATTGTGTGCATCAAAGGATAGAGATAAAAGACACCAAGGAAGCTTTAGACAAGAT
AGAGGAAGAGCAAAACAAAAGTAAGACCACCGCACAGCAAGCGGCCGCTGATCTTCAGACCTGGAGGAGG
AGATATGAGGGACAATTGGAGAAGTGAATTATATAAATATAAAGTAGTAAAAATTGAACCATTAGGAGTA
GCACCCACCAAGGCAAAGAGAAGAGTGGTGCAGAGAGAAAAAAGAGCAGTGGGAATAGGAGCTTTGTTCC
TTGGGTTCTTGGGAGCAGCAGGAAGCACTATGGGCGCAGCGTCAATGACGCTGACGGTACAGGCCAGACA
ATTATTGTCTGGTATAGTGCAGCAGCAGAACAATTTGCTGAGGGCTATTGAGGCGCAACAGCATCTGTTG
CAACTCACAGTCTGGGGCATCAAGCAGCTCCAGGCAAGAATCCTGGCTGTGGAAAGATACCTAAAGGATC
AACAGCTCCTGGGGATTTGGGGTTGCTCTGGAAAACTCATTTGCACCACTGCTGTGCCTTGGAATGCTAG
TTGGAGTAATAAATCTCTGGAACAGATTTGGAATCACACGACCTGGATGGAGTGGGACAGAGAAATTAAC
AATTACACAAGCTTAATACACTCCTTAATTGAAGAATCGCAAAACCAGCAAGAAAAGAATGAACAAGAAT
TATTGGAATTAGATAAATGGGCAAGTTTGTGGAATTGGTTTAACATAACAAATTGGCTGTGGTATATAAA
ATTATTCATAATGATAGTAGGAGGCTTGGTAGGTTTAAGAATAGTTTTTGCTGTACTTTCTATAGTGAAT
AGAGTTAGGCAGGGATATTCACCATTATCGTTTCAGACCCACCTCCCAACCCCGAGGGGACCCAGAGAGG
GCCTATTTCCCATGATTCCTTCATATTTGCATATACGATACAAGGCTGTTAGAGAGATAATTAGAATTAA
TTTGACTGTAAACACAAAGATATTAGTACAAAATACGTGACGTAGAAAGTAATAATTTCTTGGGTAGTTT
GCAGTTTTAAAATTATGTTTTAAAATGGACTATCATATGCTTACCGTAACTTGAAAGTATTTCGATTTCT
TGGCTTTATATATCTTGTGGAAAGGACGAAACACCGCGATTCTGATAACCCCATGGGTTTTAGAGCTAGA
AATAGCAAGTTAAAATAAGGCTAGTCCGTTATCAACTTGAAAAAGTGGCACCGAGTCGGTGCTTTTTTAA
GCTTGGCGTAACTAGATCTTGAGACAAATGGCAGTATTCATCCACAATTTTAAAAGAAAAGGGGGGATTG
GGGGGTACAGTGCAGGGGAAAGAATAGTAGACATAATAGCAACAGACATACAAACTAAAGAATTACAAAA
ACAAATTACAAAAATTCAAAATTTTCGGGTTTATTACAGGGACAGCAGAGATCCACTTTGGCGCCGGCTC
GAGGGGG
