>Addgene plasmid #76236 | PLK4 gRNA (BRDN0001147082) | depositor partial sequence | sequence record 143696 | Target Sequence
CGATTCTGATAACCCCATGG
