>Addgene plasmid #76236 | PLK4 gRNA (BRDN0001147082) | addgene partial sequence | sequence record 185447 | hU6-F
CGTAGAAAGTAATAATTTCTTGGGTAGTTTGCAGTTTTAAAATTATGTTTTAAAATGGACTATCATATGC
TTACCGTAACTTGAAAGTATTTCGATTTCTTGGCTTTATATATCTTGTGGAAAGGACGAAACACCGCGAT
TCTGATAACCCCATGGGTTTTAGAGCTAGAAATAGCAAGTTAAAATAAGGCTAGTCCGTTATCAACTTGA
AAAAGTGGCACCGAGTCGGTGCTTTTTTAAGCTTGGCGTAACTAGATCTTGAGACAAATGGCAGTATTCA
TCCACAATTTTAAAAGAAAAGGGGGGATTGGGGGGTACAGTGCAGGGGAAAGAATAGTAGACATAATAGC
AACAGACATACAAACTAAAGAATTACAAAAACAAATTACAAAAATTCAAAATTTTCGGGTTTATTACAGG
GACAGCAGAGATCCACTTTGGCGCCGGCTCGAGGGGGCCCGGGTGCAAAGATGGATAAAGTTTTAAACAG
AGAGGAATCTTTGCAGCTAATGGACCTTCTAGGTCTTGAAAGGAGTGGGAATTGGCTCCGGTGCCCGTCA
GTGGGCAGAG
